Addgene plasmid #102547: HHM-iATPSnFR1.1
Purpose: expresses ATP sensor in bacteria
Depositing lab: Baljit Khakh. Depositing organization: University of California, Los Angeles (UCLA). Publication: A genetically encoded single-wavelength sensor for imaging cytosolic and cell surface ATP. Lobas MA, Tao R, Nagai J, Kronschlager MT, Borden PM, Marvin JS, Looger LL, Khakh BS. Nat Commun. 2019 Feb 12;10(1):711. doi: 10.1038/s41467-019-08441-5. PubMed 30755613.
Backbone
  Vector backbone: pRSET
  Vector type: Bacterial Expression
Growth in bacteria
  Bacterial resistance: Ampicillin, 100 μg/mL
  Growth temperature: 37°C
  Growth strain: DH5alpha
  Copy number: Unknown
Gene/Insert
  Gene/Insert name: iATPSnFR1.1
Terms and licenses: Academic/Nonprofit Terms; Industry Terms: Not Available to Industry
How to cite: HHM-iATPSnFR1.1 was a gift from Baljit Khakh (Addgene plasmid # 102547 ; http://n2t.net/addgene:102547 ; RRID:Addgene_102547)
