[The description below was written by a language model from this plasmid's Addgene catalogue record and pLannotate feature annotations shown in this document.]
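Description:
HHM-iATPSnFR1.1 is a 4,017 nt bacterial expression plasmid built on the pRSET backbone for producing the genetically encoded ATP sensor iATPSnFR1.1 in E. coli. It is maintained through a high-copy ColE1/pUC-type origin and selected with ampicillin via the β-lactamase gene under its own promoter. An f1 phage origin is also present, a standard backbone element that permits single-stranded DNA production. Short annotated fragments of lacZα and lacI appear to be backbone remnants rather than functional genes, so the plasmid does not seem to carry its own lac repressor.

The sensor is transcribed from a T7 promoter, followed by the efficient ribosome binding site of phage T7 gene 10, and the transcript ends at a T7 terminator. Expression therefore requires a host that supplies T7 RNA polymerase. The open reading frame begins with a short match to a His-tag-containing composite tag, consistent with an N-terminal polyhistidine tag for affinity purification, although the record does not explain the "HHM" prefix. The annotated sensor region consists of a fragment homologous to the ATP synthase epsilon subunit (atpC, matched to the Geobacillus kaustophilus protein), which serves as the ATP-binding domain. It is followed by a GFP-derived sequence annotated as cEGFP. After the fluorescent protein there is an unannotated stretch, which may hold the rest of the epsilon subunit. A small hit to a T7 gene 10-derived sequence just upstream of the terminator is probably backbone sequence. In this single-wavelength design, ATP binding to the epsilon domain alters the fluorescence of the attached GFP. According to the record, the construct is used to express the ATP sensor in bacteria, presumably for purification and in vitro characterisation.
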