Features (pLannotate 1.2.2; 13 found; start..end, strand, type, name):
      1..19      +  promoter       T7 promoter: promoter for bacteriophage T7 RNA polymerase
     51..73      +  RBS            RBS: efficient ribosome binding site from bacteriophage T7 gene 10 (Olins and Rangwala, 1989)
     84..104     +  CDS            capTEV™ (fragment): composite tag for in vivo biotinylation, TEV protease cleavage, and 6xHis tagging
    153..473     +  CDS            atpC (fragment): ATPE_GEOKA - Experimental evidence at protein level: Swiss-Prot protein existence level 1. Produces ATP from ADP in the presence of a proton gradient across the membrane. From Geobacillus kaustophilus (strain HTA426).
    486..1205    +  CDS            cEGFP: cEGFP is a basic (constitutively fluorescent) green fluorescent protein published in 2008, derived from Aequorea victoria.
   1357..1406    +  CDS            SET1 (fragment): solubility-enhancement tag derived from T7 phage gene 10B
   1414..1461    +  terminator     T7 terminator: transcription terminator for bacteriophage T7 RNA polymerase
   1487..1553    +  CDS            lacZα (fragment): LacZα fragment of β-galactosidase; lacZ fragment
   1558..1986    +  rep_origin     f1 ori (sequence partly withheld): f1 bacteriophage origin of replication; arrow indicates direction of (+) strand synthesis
   2038..2142    +  promoter       AmpR promoter: bla
   2143..3003    +  CDS            AmpR: β-lactamase; bla; confers resistance to ampicillin, carbenicillin, and related antibiotics
   3174..3762    +  rep_origin     ori: high-copy-number ColE1/pMB1/pBR322/pUC origin of replication
   3945..3998    +  CDS            lacI (fragment): lac repressor; lacI; The lac repressor binds to the lac operator to inhibit transcription in E. coli. This inhibition can be relieved by adding lactose or isopropyl-β-D-thiogalactopyranoside (IPTG).
>Addgene plasmid #102547 | HHM-iATPSnFR1.1 | addgene full sequence | sequence record 198414 | Addgene NGS Result
TAATACGACTCACTATAGGGAGACCACAACGGTTTCCCTCTAGAAATAATTTTGTTTAACTTTAAGAAGG
AGATATACATATGCATCATCATCATCATCATGGTTATCCCTATGATGTTCCAGATTATGCTGGGGCCCAG
CCGGCCAGATCTATGAAGACTATTCACGTGAGTGTCGTAACTCCCGACGGGCCTGTATATGAGGATGACG
TTGAAATGGTGAGCGTCAAAGCAAAAAGTGGCGAGCTCGGTATTCTCCCAGGCCACATTCCCTTGAAAGC
TCCCCTAGAGATCAGTGCCGCACGCCTGAAGAAAGGGGGCAAAACACAGTATATCGCTGTGTCAGGCGGC
AACCTCGAAGTGCGGCCTGACAAGGTGACCATCTATGCCCAGGCAGCCGAGAGGGCTGAGGATATCGATG
TCCTGCGCGCCAAGAAAGCCAAGGAGAGAGCCGAGCGCCGACTCCAATCACAGGTCCTGAGCCACAACGT
CTATATCACCGCCGACAAGCAGAAGAACGGCATCAAGGCGAACTTCAAGATCCGCCACAACGTGGAGGAC
GGCAGCATGCAGCTCGCCGACCACTACCAGCAGAACACCCCCATCGGCGACGGCCCCGTGCTGCTGCCCG
ACAACCACTACCTGAGCACCCAGTCCGTGCTGAGCAAAGACCCTAACGAGAAGCGCGATCACATGGTCCT
GCTGGAGTTCGTGACCGTCGCCGGGATCACTCTCGGCATGGACGAGCTGTACAAGGGCGGTACCGGAGGG
AGCATGAGCAAGGGCGAGGAGCTGTTCACCGGGGTGGTGCCCATCCTGGTCGAGCTGGACGGCGACGTAA
ACGGCCACAAGTTCAGCGTGCGCGGCGAGGGCGAGGGCGATGCCACCAACGGCAAGCTGACCCTGAAGTT
CATCTGCACCACCGGCAAGCTGCCCGTGCCCTGGCCCACCCTCGTGACCACCCTGACCTACGGCGTGCAG
TGCTTCAGCCGCTACCCCGACCACATGAAGCAGCACGACTTCTTCAAGTCCGCCATGCCCGAAGGCTACG
TCCAGGAGCGCACCATCAGCTTCAAGGACGACGGCACCTACAAGACCCGCGCCGAGGTGAAGTTCGAGGG
CGACACCCTGGTGAACCGCATCGAGCTGAAGGGCATCGACTTCAAGGAGGACGGCAACATCCTGGGGCAC
AAGCTGGAGTACAACTTTGGGTTGCACGACATCGATTTTAAGCGCGCCGAGCTCAGCCTTAAGCGCGCAA
TGAATAGGCTCTCAGTTGCCGAAATGAAGCTGCAGGTCGACGAACAAAAACTCATCTCAGAAGAGGATCT
GAATTAAGAATTCGAAGCTTGATCCGGCTGCTAACAAAGCCCGAAAGGAAGCTGAGTTGGCTGCTGCCAC
CGCTGAGCAATAACTAGCATAACCCCTTGGGGCCTCTAAACGGGTCTTGAGGGGTTTTTTGCTGAAAGGA
GGAACTATATCCGGATCTGGCGTAATAGCGAAGAGGCCCGCACCGATCGCCCTTCCCAACAGTTGCGCAG
CCTGAATGGCGAATGGG
[124 nt withheld, positions 1558-1681]
C
[91 nt withheld, positions 1683-1773]
A
[49 nt withheld, positions 1775-1823]
CCTTTGACGTTGGAGTCCACGTTCTTT
[37 nt withheld, positions 1851-1887]
ACCCTATCTCGGTCTATTCTTTTGATTTATAAGGGATTTTGCCGATTTCGGCCTATTGGTTAAAAAATGA
GCTGATTTAACAAAAATTTAACGCGAATTTTAACAAAATATTACGCTTACAATTTAGGTGGCACTTTTCG
GGGAAATGTGCGCGGAACCCCTATTTGTTTATTTTTCTAAATACATTCAAATATGTATCCGCTCATGAGA
CAATAACCCTGATAAATGCTTCAATAATATTGAAAAAGGAAGAGTATGAGTATTCAACATTTCCGTGTCG
CCCTTATTCCCTTTTTTGCGGCATTTTGCCTTCCTGTTTTTGCTCACCCAGAAACGCTGGTGAAAGTAAA
AGATGCTGAAGATCAGTTGGGTGCACGAGTGGGTTACATCGAACTGGATCTCAACAGCGGTAAGATCCTT
GAGAGTTTTCGCCCCGAAGAACGTTTTCCAATGATGAGCACTTTTAAAGTTCTGCTATGTGGCGCGGTAT
TATCCCGTATTGACGCCGGGCAAGAGCAACTCGGTCGCCGCATACACTATTCTCAGAATGACTTGGTTGA
GTACTCACCAGTCACAGAAAAGCATCTTACGGATGGCATGACAGTAAGAGAATTATGCAGTGCTGCCATA
ACCATGAGTGATAACACTGCGGCCAACTTACTTCTGACAACGATCGGAGGACCGAAGGAGCTAACCGCTT
TTTTGCACAACATGGGGGATCATGTAACTCGCCTTGATCGTTGGGAACCGGAGCTGAATGAAGCCATACC
AAACGACGAGCGTGACACCACGATGCCTGTAGCAATGGCAACAACGTTGCGCAAACTATTAACTGGCGAA
CTACTTACTCTAGCTTCCCGGCAACAATTAATAGACTGGATGGAGGCGGATAAAGTTGCAGGACCACTTC
TGCGCTCGGCCCTTCCGGCTGGCTGGTTTATTGCTGATAAATCTGGAGCCGGTGAGCGTGGGTCTCGCGG
TATCATTGCAGCACTGGGGCCAGATGGTAAGCCCTCCCGTATCGTAGTTATCTACACGACGGGGAGTCAG
GCAACTATGGATGAACGAAATAGACAGATCGCTGAGATAGGTGCCTCACTGATTAAGCATTGGTAACTGT
CAGACCAAGTTTACTCATATATACTTTAGATTGATTTAAAACTTCATTTTTAATTTAAAAGGATCTAGGT
GAAGATCCTTTTTGATAATCTCATGACCAAAATCCCTTAACGTGAGTTTTCGTTCCACTGAGCGTCAGAC
CCCGTAGAAAAGATCAAAGGATCTTCTTGAGATCCTTTTTTTCTGCGCGTAATCTGCTGCTTGCAAACAA
AAAAACCACCGCTACCAGCGGTGGTTTGTTTGCCGGATCAAGAGCTACCAACTCTTTTTCCGAAGGTAAC
TGGCTTCAGCAGAGCGCAGATACCAAATACTGTTCTTCTAGTGTAGCCGTAGTTAGGCCACCACTTCAAG
AACTCTGTAGCACCGCCTACATACCTCGCTCTGCTAATCCTGTTACCAGTGGCTGCTGCCAGTGGCGATA
AGTCGTGTCTTACCGGGTTGGACTCAAGACGATAGTTACCGGATAAGGCGCAGCGGTCGGGCTGAACGGG
GGGTTCGTGCACACAGCCCAGCTTGGAGCGAACGACCTACACCGAACTGAGATACCTACAGCGTGAGCTA
TGAGAAAGCGCCACGCTTCCCGAAGGGAGAAAGGCGGACAGGTATCCGGTAAGCGGCAGGGTCGGAACAG
GAGAGCGCACGAGGGAGCTTCCAGGGGGAAACGCCTGGTATCTTTATAGTCCTGTCGGGTTTCGCCACCT
CTGACTTGAGCGTCGATTTTTGTGATGCTCGTCAGGGGGGCGGAGCCTATGGAAAAACGCCAGCAACGCG
GCCTTTTTACGGTTCCTGGCCTTTTGCTGGCCTTTTGCTCACATGTTCTTTCCTGCGTTATCCCCTGATT
CTGTGGATAACCGTATTACCGCCTTTGAGTGAGCTGATACCGCTCGCCGCAGCCGAACGACCGAGCGCAG
CGAGTCAGTGAGCGAGGAAGCGGAAGAGCGCCCAATACGCAAACCGCCTCTCCCCGCGCGTTGGCCGATT
CATTAATGCAGGATCTCGATCCCGCGAAAT
